Addgene plasmid #168727: pDONR223 HCoV-OC43 M_stop
Purpose: Gateway-compatible Entry vector
Depositing lab: Fritz Roth. Depositing organization: Sinai Health System. Publication: A resource of human coronavirus protein-coding sequences in a flexible, multipurpose Gateway Entry clone collection. Weller B, Lin CW, Pogoutse O, Sauer M, Marin-de la Rosa N, Strobel A, Young V, Knapp JJ, Rayhan A, Falter C, Kim DK, Roth FP, Falter-Braun P. G3 (Bethesda). 2023 Jul 5;13(7):jkad105. doi: 10.1093/g3journal/jkad105. PubMed 37267226.
Backbone
  Vector backbone: pDONR223
  Backbone manufacturer: Rual et al, Genome Res. 14:2128-2135, 2004.
  Backbone size w/o insert (bp): 5005
  Vector type: Other
Growth in bacteria
  Bacterial resistance: Spectinomycin, 50 μg/mL
  Growth temperature: 37°C
  Growth strain: DH5alpha
  Copy number: Unknown
Gene/Insert
  Gene/Insert name: M
  Species: Other
  Insert size (bp): 693
  Entrez Gene: M (a.k.a. EYW02_gp7)
  Cloning method: Gateway Cloning
  Sequencing primers: 5′ m13-For; 3′ m13-Rev
Resource information
  A portion of this plasmid was derived from a plasmid made by: Falter-Braun Lab
Terms and licenses: Academic/Nonprofit Terms; Industry Terms
How to cite: pDONR223 HCoV-OC43 M_stop was a gift from Fritz Roth (Addgene plasmid # 168727 ; http://n2t.net/addgene:168727 ; RRID:Addgene_168727)
