[The description below was written by a language model from this plasmid's Addgene catalogue record.]
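Description:
pDONR223 HCoV-OC43 M_stop is a Gateway-compatible Entry clone built on the pDONR223 donor backbone (listed as about 5 kb without insert) and propagated in standard E. coli cloning strains under spectinomycin selection. The record gives no feature table and lists the copy number as unknown, so the origin of replication and other backbone elements are not documented here. As an Entry clone made by Gateway cloning, the insert would be expected to sit between attL recombination sites generated when the original donor cassette was replaced, with M13 forward and reverse primer sites in the flanking backbone used for sequence verification.

The insert is the 693 bp coding sequence of the M gene of human coronavirus OC43. In coronaviruses, M encodes the membrane protein, an abundant structural component of the viral envelope involved in virion assembly. The "_stop" suffix indicates that this version of the open reading frame retains a stop codon, which suits it to expression as a native or N-terminally tagged protein after transfer, since a stop codon would prevent read-through into C-terminal fusion tags. Entry vectors of this type carry no promoter intended to express the insert, and none is stated in the record. Expression depends on the Destination vector chosen.

The plasmid belongs to a collection of human coronavirus protein-coding sequences assembled as a flexible Entry clone resource. Its typical use is as a source for LR recombination, moving the M open reading frame into Destination vectors for whatever downstream expression or assay system the user requires.
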