>Addgene plasmid #168727 | pDONR223 HCoV-OC43 M_stop | depositor partial sequence | sequence record 326936 | Inserted CDS with Stop codon
ATGAGTAGTAAAACTACACCAGCACCAGTTTATATCTGGACTGCTGATGAAGCTATTAAATTCCTAAAGG
AATGGAATTTTTCTTTGGGTATTATACTACTTTTTATTACAATCATATTGCAATTTGGATATACAAGTCG
CAGTATGTTTGTTTATGTTATTAAGATGATTATTTTGTGGCTTATGTGGCCCCTTACTATAATCTTAACT
ATTTTCAATTGCGTATACGCATTGAATAATGTGTATCTTGGCCTTTCTATAGTTTTTACCATAGTGGCCA
TTATTATGTGGATTGTGTATTTTGTGAATAGTATCAGGTTGTTTATTAGAACTGGAAGTTTTTGGAGTTT
CAACCCAGAAACAAACAACTTGATGTGTATAGATATGAAAGGAACAATGTATGTTAGGCCGATAATTGAG
GACTATCATACTCTGACGGTCACAATAATACGCGGCCATCTTTACATTCAAGGTATAAAACTAGGTACTG
GCTATTCTTTGGCAGATTTGCCAGCTTATATGACTGTTGCTAAGGTTACACACCTGTGCACATATAAGCG
TGGTTTTCTTGACAGGATAAGCGATACTAGTGGTTTTGCTGTTTATGTTAAGTCCAAAGTCGGTAATTAC
CGACTGCCATCAACCCAAAAGGGTTCTGGCATGGACACCGCATTGTTGAGAAATAATATCTAA
